>Addgene plasmid #11218 | pBABE Rad N88 | addgene partial sequence | sequence record 131504 | pBABE5 5'-CTTTATCCAGCCCTCAC-3'
CGGATCATGGAGAGCGTTTACAAGGTGCTGCTGCTGGGGGCGCCCGGCGTGGGCAAGAGCGCCCTGGCGC
GCATCTTCGGCGGTGTGGAGGACGGGCCTGAAGCAGAGGCAGCAGGGCACACCTATGATCGCTCCATTGT
AGTGGACGGAGAAGAGGCATCACTCATGGTCTACGACATTTGGGAGCAGGACGGGGGCCGCTGGTTGCCC
GGCCACTGCATGGCCATGGGGGATGCCTATGTCATTGTGTACTCAGTGACGGACAAGGGCAGCTTCGAGA
AGGCCTCAGAACTGCGGGTCCAGCTGCGGCGTGCACGGCAAACAGATGATGTGCCCATCATCCTCGTGGG
CAACAAGAGCGACCTGGTGCGCTCTCGTGAGGTCTCGGTGGATGAGGGCCGGGCCTGCGCGGTGGTCTTT
GACTGCAAGTTCATTGAGACATCAGCGGCATTGCACCACAATGTCCAGGCGCTGTTTGAAGGTGTCGTGC
GCCAGATACGCCTGCGCAGGGACAGCAAAGAAGCCAACGCACGACGGCAAGCAGGCACCCGGAGGCGAGA
GAGCCTTGGCAAAAAGGCGAAGCGCTTCTTGGGCCGCATCGTAGCTCGTAACAGCCGCAAGATGGCCTTT
CGCGCCAAATCCAAGTCCTGCCACGACCTCTCGGTTCTCTAGAATTCGCCAGCACAGTGGTCGACCCTGT
GGAATGTGTGTCAGTTAGGGTGTGGAAAGTCCCCAGGCTCCCCAGCAGGCAGAAGTATGCAAAGCATGCA
TCTCAATTAGTCAGCAACCAGGTGTGGAAAGTCCCCAGGCTCCCCAGCAGGCAGAAGTATGCAAAGCATG
CATCTCAATTAGTCAGCAAACCATAGTCCCGCCCCTAACTCCGCCCATCCCGC
