[The description below was written by a language model from this plasmid's Addgene catalogue record.]
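Description:
pBABE Rad N88 is a retroviral mammalian expression plasmid built on the pBABE-puro backbone (about 5.2 kb without insert). It is maintained in E. coli as a high-copy plasmid under ampicillin selection, and transduced or transfected mammalian cells are selected with puromycin. No feature table accompanies the record, so individual regulatory elements are not listed. In the standard pBABE-puro design, the cloned gene is transcribed from the Moloney murine leukemia virus 5′ LTR, a packaging signal lets the LTR-flanked transcript be incorporated into virions when packaging functions are supplied in trans, and the puromycin resistance gene is driven by a separate internal promoter. That general layout is presumably retained here.

The insert, roughly 1.1 kb and cloned between BamHI and EcoRI sites that both remain intact, encodes a truncated form of human Rad (gene RRAD, also called REM3), a Ras-related small GTPase. The N88 mutation removes amino acids 1–88, deleting the N-terminal extension of the protein. No epitope tag or reporter fusion is recorded.

According to the depositor's notes, the N88 mutant is displaced from the cytosol and is found in the cytoskeletal and membrane fractions of C2C12 cells. It also binds calmodulin more strongly than wild-type Rad. The construct comes from work on the interaction of Rad and Rad-related GTPases with calmodulin and calmodulin-dependent protein kinase II. It suits stable expression of the N-terminally deleted protein in mammalian cells, for example to study how the N-terminus influences Rad's subcellular distribution and calmodulin binding.
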