Addgene plasmid #11218: pBABE Rad N88
Depositing lab: Ronald Kahn. Depositing organization: Joslin Diabetes Center. Publication: Rad and Rad-related GTPases interact with calmodulin and calmodulin-dependent protein kinase II. Moyers JS, Bilan PJ, Zhu J, Kahn CR. J Biol Chem. 1997 May 2. 272(18):11832-9. 10.1074/jbc.272.18.11832 PubMed 9115241.
Backbone
  Vector backbone: pBABE-puro
  Backbone size w/o insert (bp): 5169
  Vector type: Mammalian Expression, Retroviral
  Selectable markers: Puromycin
Growth in bacteria
  Bacterial resistance: Ampicillin, 100 μg/mL
  Growth temperature: 37°C
  Growth strain: DH5alpha
  Copy number: High Copy
Gene/Insert
  Gene/Insert name: Rad
  Species: H. sapiens (human)
  Insert size (bp): 1100
  Mutation: N88: deletion of amino acids 1-88
  Entrez Gene: RRAD (a.k.a. RAD, RAD1, REM3)
  Cloning method: Restriction Enzyme; 5′ cloning site BamHI (not destroyed); 3′ cloning site EcoRI (not destroyed)
  Sequencing primers: 5′ pBABE 5'; 3′ pBABE 3'
Terms and licenses: Academic/Nonprofit Terms; Industry Terms: Not Available to Industry
Depositor comments: The N88 mutant is localized to the cytoskeletal and membrane fractions of C2C12 cells (displaced from cytosol) and exhibits enhanced calmodulin binding relative to wildtype Rad.
How to cite: pBABE Rad N88 was a gift from Ronald Kahn (Addgene plasmid # 11218 ; http://n2t.net/addgene:11218 ; RRID:Addgene_11218)
